Addgene plasmid #113852: CAG-loxP-3xpA-sfGFP-tdTomato T2A Q XE
Purpose: Superfolder GFP and tdTomato linked by T2A (Q linker)
Depositing lab: Mario Capecchi. Depositing organization: University of Utah.
Backbone
  Vector backbone: Custom
  Vector type: Mammalian Expression
Growth in bacteria
  Bacterial resistance: Ampicillin, 100 μg/mL
  Growth temperature: 30°C
  Growth strain: DH10B
  Copy number: High Copy
Gene/Insert
  Gene/Insert name: sfGFP-T2A-tdTomato
Terms and licenses: Academic/Nonprofit Terms; Industry Terms: Not Available to Industry
How to cite: CAG-loxP-3xpA-sfGFP-tdTomato T2A Q XE was a gift from Mario Capecchi (Addgene plasmid # 113852 ; http://n2t.net/addgene:113852 ; RRID:Addgene_113852)
