[The description below was written by a language model from this plasmid's Addgene catalogue record and pLannotate feature annotations shown in this document.]
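Description:
CAG-loxP-3xpA-sfGFP-tdTomato T2A Q XE is a mammalian expression plasmid of about 8.9 kb built on a custom backbone. It carries a Cre-dependent, two-colour fluorescent reporter. In E. coli it is maintained through a high-copy ColE1/pUC-type origin and selected with ampicillin via the β-lactamase gene. An f1 origin, a T7 promoter and fragments of lac/lacZα sequence are also present as remnants of a pBluescript-style cloning vector.

The payload is driven by the CAG promoter, annotated here as the CMV immediate-early enhancer, the chicken β-actin promoter and the chimeric β-actin/β-globin intron, which together give strong, broadly active transcription in mammalian cells. Directly downstream lies a lox-stop-lox element: two loxP sites in the same orientation flank three tandem SV40 polyadenylation signals, each with a short adjoining large T antigen fragment. This "3xpA" cassette terminates transcripts before the reporter, so expression should stay off until Cre recombinase excises the floxed stop.

After excision, the promoter reads into superfolder GFP followed by tdTomato. According to the catalogue entry, the two are joined by a T2A self-cleaving peptide with a "Q" linker. The feature table leaves the short interval between the two coding sequences unannotated, and the record does not explain what the "Q" or "XE" designations mean. T2A-mediated ribosome skipping should produce separate green and red proteins from a single transcript. A WPRE and a bovine growth hormone poly(A) signal follow the reporter to enhance transcript expression and ensure 3′ processing.

The record gives no purpose beyond linking the two fluorophores by T2A. The design would suit Cre-activated reporting and assessing how well the linker variant supports 2A cleavage or co-expression.
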