Features (pLannotate 1.2.2; 27 found; start..end, strand, type, name):
     24..128     +  promoter       AmpR promoter: bla
    129..989     +  CDS            AmpR: β-lactamase; bla; confers resistance to ampicillin, carbenicillin, and related antibiotics
   1160..1748    +  rep_origin     ori: high-copy-number ColE1/pMB1/pBR322/pUC origin of replication
   1931..2023    +  CDS            lacI (fragment): lac repressor; lacI; The lac repressor binds to the lac operator to inhibit transcription in E. coli. This inhibition can be relieved by adding lactose or isopropyl-β-D-thiogalactopyranoside (IPTG).
   2036..2057    +  protein_bind   CAP binding site: CAP binding activates transcription in the presence of cAMP. E. coli catabolite activator protein
   2072..2102    +  promoter       lac promoter: promoter for the E. coli lac operon
   2110..2126    +  protein_bind   lac operator: The lac repressor binds to the lac operator to inhibit transcription in E. coli. This inhibition can be relieved by adding lactose or isopropyl-β-D-thiogalactopyranoside (IPTG). lac repressor encoded by lacI
   2406..2785    +  enhancer       CMV enhancer: human cytomegalovirus immediate early enhancer
   2787..3064    +  promoter       chicken β-actin promoter: No description available
   3065..4081    +  intron         chimeric intron: chimera between introns from chicken β-actin and rabbit β-globin
   4141..4174    +  protein_bind   loxP: Cre-mediated recombination occurs in the 8-bp core sequence (GCATACAT). Cre recombinase
   4177..4202    +  misc_feature   MCS (fragment): pBluescript multiple cloning site
   4202..4284    +  CDS            large T antigen (fragment): large T antigen from SV40 (simian virus 40)
   4307..4428    +  polyA_signal   SV40 poly(A) signal: SV40 polyadenylation signal
   4435..4517    +  CDS            large T antigen (fragment): large T antigen from SV40 (simian virus 40)
   4540..4661    +  polyA_signal   SV40 poly(A) signal: SV40 polyadenylation signal
   4668..4750    +  CDS            large T antigen (fragment): large T antigen from SV40 (simian virus 40)
   4773..4894    +  polyA_signal   SV40 poly(A) signal: SV40 polyadenylation signal
   4917..4950    +  protein_bind   loxP: Cre-mediated recombination occurs in the 8-bp core sequence (GCATACAT). Cre recombinase
   4960..5673    +  CDS            Superfolder GFP: Superfolder GFP is a basic (constitutively fluorescent) green fluorescent protein published in 2005, derived from Aequorea victoria. It is reported to be a very rapidly-maturing weak dimer.
   5752..7179    +  CDS            tdTomato: tdTomato is a basic (constitutively fluorescent) orange fluorescent protein published in 2004, derived from Discosoma sp.. It is reported to be a somewhat slowly-maturing tandem dimer with low acid sensitivity.
   7190..7775    +  misc_feature   WPRE: woodchuck hepatitis virus posttranscriptional regulatory element
   7820..8044    +  polyA_signal   bGH poly(A) signal: bovine growth hormone polyadenylation signal
   8048..8069    +  promoter       SV40 promoter (fragment): SV40 enhancer and early promoter
   8242..8260    -  promoter       T7 promoter: promoter for bacteriophage T7 RNA polymerase
   8263..8420    +  CDS            lacZα (fragment): LacZα fragment of β-galactosidase; lacZ fragment
   8452..8880    -  rep_origin     f1 ori (sequence partly withheld): f1 bacteriophage origin of replication; arrow indicates direction of (+) strand synthesis
>Addgene plasmid #113852 | CAG-loxP-3xpA-sfGFP-tdTomato T2A Q XE | addgene full sequence | sequence record 224394 | Addgene NGS Result
GTGGCACTTTTCGGGGAAATGTGCGCGGAACCCCTATTTGTTTATTTTTCTAAATACATTCAAATATGTA
TCCGCTCATGAGACAATAACCCTGATAAATGCTTCAATAATATTGAAAAAGGAAGAGTATGAGTATTCAA
CATTTCCGTGTCGCCCTTATTCCCTTTTTTGCGGCATTTTGCCTTCCTGTTTTTGCTCACCCAGAAACGC
TGGTGAAAGTAAAAGATGCTGAAGATCAGTTGGGTGCACGAGTGGGTTACATCGAACTGGATCTCAACAG
CGGTAAGATCCTTGAGAGTTTTCGCCCCGAAGAACGTTTTCCAATGATGAGCACTTTTAAAGTTCTGCTA
TGTGGCGCGGTATTATCCCGTATTGACGCCGGGCAAGAGCAACTCGGTCGCCGCATACACTATTCTCAGA
ATGACTTGGTTGAGTACTCACCAGTCACAGAAAAGCATCTTACGGATGGCATGACAGTAAGAGAATTATG
CAGTGCTGCCATAACCATGAGTGATAACACTGCGGCCAACTTACTTCTGACAACGATCGGAGGACCGAAG
GAGCTAACCGCTTTTTTGCACAACATGGGGGATCATGTAACTCGCCTTGATCGTTGGGAACCGGAGCTGA
ATGAAGCCATACCAAACGACGAGCGTGACACCACGATGCCTGTAGCAATGGCAACAACGTTGCGCAAACT
ATTAACTGGCGAACTACTTACTCTAGCTTCCCGGCAACAATTAATAGACTGGATGGAGGCGGATAAAGTT
GCAGGACCACTTCTGCGCTCGGCCCTTCCGGCTGGCTGGTTTATTGCTGATAAATCTGGAGCCGGTGAGC
GTGGGTCTCGCGGTATCATTGCAGCACTGGGGCCAGATGGTAAGCCCTCCCGTATCGTAGTTATCTACAC
GACGGGGAGTCAGGCAACTATGGATGAACGAAATAGACAGATCGCTGAGATAGGTGCCTCACTGATTAAG
CATTGGTAACTGTCAGACCAAGTTTACTCATATATACTTTAGATTGATTTAAAACTTCATTTTTAATTTA
AAAGGATCTAGGTGAAGATCCTTTTTGATAATCTCATGACCAAAATCCCTTAACGTGAGTTTTCGTTCCA
CTGAGCGTCAGACCCCGTAGAAAAGATCAAAGGATCTTCTTGAGATCCTTTTTTTCTGCGCGTAATCTGC
TGCTTGCAAACAAAAAAACCACCGCTACCAGCGGTGGTTTGTTTGCCGGATCAAGAGCTACCAACTCTTT
TTCCGAAGGTAACTGGCTTCAGCAGAGCGCAGATACCAAATACTGTTCTTCTAGTGTAGCCGTAGTTAGG
CCACCACTTCAAGAACTCTGTAGCACCGCCTACATACCTCGCTCTGCTAATCCTGTTACCAGTGGCTGCT
GCCAGTGGCGATAAGTCGTGTCTTACCGGGTTGGACTCAAGACGATAGTTACCGGATAAGGCGCAGCGGT
CGGGCTGAACGGGGGGTTCGTGCACACAGCCCAGCTTGGAGCGAACGACCTACACCGAACTGAGATACCT
ACAGCGTGAGCTATGAGAAAGCGCCACGCTTCCCGAAGGGAGAAAGGCGGACAGGTATCCGGTAAGCGGC
AGGGTCGGAACAGGAGAGCGCACGAGGGAGCTTCCAGGGGGAAACGCCTGGTATCTTTATAGTCCTGTCG
GGTTTCGCCACCTCTGACTTGAGCGTCGATTTTTGTGATGCTCGTCAGGGGGGCGGAGCCTATGGAAAAA
CGCCAGCAACGCGGCCTTTTTACGGTTCCTGGCCTTTTGCTGGCCTTTTGCTCACATGTTCTTTCCTGCG
TTATCCCCTGATTCTGTGGATAACCGTATTACCGCCTTTGAGTGAGCTGATACCGCTCGCCGCAGCCGAA
CGACCGAGCGCAGCGAGTCAGTGAGCGAGGAAGCGGAAGAGCGCCCAATACGCAAACCGCCTCTCCCCGC
GCGTTGGCCGATTCATTAATGCAGCTGGCACGACAGGTTTCCCGACTGGAAAGCGGGCAGTGAGCGCAAC
GCAATTAATGTGAGTTAGCTCACTCATTAGGCACCCCAGGCTTTACACTTTATGCTTCCGGCTCGTATGT
TGTGTGGAATTGTGAGCGGATAACAATTTCACACAGGAAACAGCTATGACCATGATTACGCCAAGCGCGC
AATTAAGTTTAAACAAGGGCAGGATGTGTCAAACTGCCAATAGAGAACTACTTACTCTTCAGGCTGAAGC
TGATGGAACAGGTAACAAAGGCAAACACTAATCATGATCAGCAAGATGAAGCAGAAAGGGAACAAGGGGA
TATTAAATGTGTATAGACACGCTAGAGAGATGGCTCAGCAGTTAAGAGAACTAGCTGGTCTTTCAGAGGT
CCTGAGATCAATACCGGTCATGGTCGACATTGATTATTGACTAGTTATTAATAGTAATCAATTACGGGGT
CATTAGTTCATAGCCCATATATGGAGTTCCGCGTTACATAACTTACGGTAAATGGCCCGCCTGGCTGACC
GCCCAACGACCCCCGCCCATTGACGTCAATAATGACGTATGTTCCCATAGTAACGCCAATAGGGACTTTC
CATTGACGTCAATGGGTGGAGTATTTACGGTAAACTGCCCACTTGGCAGTACATCAAGTGTATCATATGC
CAAGTACGCCCCCTATTGACGTCAATGACGGTAAATGGCCCGCCTGGCATTATGCCCAGTACATGACCTT
ATGGGACTTTCCTACTTGGCAGTACATCTACGTATTAGTCATCGCTATTACCATGGTCGAGGTGAGCCCC
ACGTTCTGCTTCACTCTCCCCATCTCCCCCCCCTCCCCACCCCCAATTTTGTATTTATTTATTTTTTAAT
TATTTTGTGCAGCGATGGGGGCGGGGGGGGGGGGGGGGCGCGCGCCAGGCGGGGCGGGGCGGGGCGAGGG
GCGGGGCGGGGCGAGGCGGAGAGGTGCGGCGGCAGCCAATCAGAGCGGCGCGCTCCGAAAGTTTCCTTTT
ATGGCGAGGCGGCGGCGGCGGCGGCCCTATAAAAAGCGAAGCGCGCGGCGGGCGGGAGTCGCTGCGCGCT
GCCTTCGCCCCGTGCCCCGCTCCGCCGCCGCCTCGCGCCGCCCGCCCCGGCTCTGACTGACCGCGTTACT
CCCACAGGTGAGCGGGCGGGACGGCCCTTCTCCTCCGGGCTGTAATTAGCGCTTGGTTTAATGACGGCTT
GTTTCTTTTCTGTGGCTGCGTGAAAGCCTTGAGGGGCTCCGGGAGGGCCCTTTGTGCGGGGGGAGCGGCT
CGGGGGGTGCGTGCGTGTGTGTGTGCGTGGGGAGCGCCGCGTGCGGCTCCGCGCTGCCCGGCGGCTGTGA
GCGCTGCGGGCGCGGCGCGGGGCTTTGTGCGCTCCGCAGTGTGCGCGAGGGGAGCGCGGCCGGGGGCGGT
GCCCCGCGGTGCGGGGGGGGCTGCGAGGGGAACAAAGGCTGCGTGCGGGGTGTGTGCGTGGGGGGGTGAG
CAGGGGGTGTGGGCGCGTCGGTCGGGCTGCAACCCCCCCTGCACCCCCCTCCCCGAGTTGCTGAGCACGG
CCCGGCTTCGGGTGCGGGGCTCCGTACGGGGCGTGGCGCGGGGCTCGCCGTGCCGGGCGGGGGGTGGCGG
CAGGTGGGGGTGCCGGGCGGGGCGGGGCCGCCTCGGGCCGGGGAGGGCTCGGGGGAGGGGCGCGGCGGCC
CCCGGAGCGCCGGCGGCTGTCGAGGCGCGGCGAGCCGCAGCCATTGCCTTTTATGGTAATCGTGCGAGAG
GGCGCAGGGACTTCCTTTGTCCCAAATCTGTGCGGAGCCGAAATCTGGGAGGCGCCGCCGCACCCCCTCT
AGCGGGCGCGGGGCGAAGCGGTGCGGCGCCGGCAGGAAGGAAATGGGCGGGGAGGGCCTTCGTGCGTCGC
CGCGCCGCCGTCCCCTTCTCCCTCTCCAGCCTCGGGGCTGTCCGCGGGGGGACGGCTGCCTTCGGGGGGG
ACGGGGCAGGGCGGGGTTCGGCTTCTGGCGTGTGACCGGCGGCTCTAGAGCCTCTGCTAACCATGTTCAT
GCCTTCTTCTTTTTCCTACAGCTCCTGGGCAACGTGCTGGTTATTGTGCTGTCTCATCATTTTGGCAAAG
AATTGCTAGCATAACTTCGTATAGCATACATTATACGAAGTTATAGCCACCGCGGTGGCGGCCGCTCTAG
AATCATAATCAGCCATACCACATTTGTAGAGGTTTTACTTGCTTTAAAAAACCTCCCACACCTCCCCCTG
AACCTGAAACATAAAATGAATGCAATTGTTGTTGTTAACTTGTTTATTGCAGCTTATAATGGTTACAAAT
AAAGCAATAGCATCACAAATTTCACAAATAAAGCATTTTTTTCACTGCATTCTAGTTGTGGTTTGTCCAA
ACTCATCAATGTATCTTAACTAGAATCATAATCAGCCATACCACATTTGTAGAGGTTTTACTTGCTTTAA
AAAACCTCCCACACCTCCCCCTGAACCTGAAACATAAAATGAATGCAATTGTTGTTGTTAACTTGTTTAT
TGCAGCTTATAATGGTTACAAATAAAGCAATAGCATCACAAATTTCACAAATAAAGCATTTTTTTCACTG
CATTCTAGTTGTGGTTTGTCCAAACTCATCAATGTATCTTAACTAGAATCATAATCAGCCATACCACATT
TGTAGAGGTTTTACTTGCTTTAAAAAACCTCCCACACCTCCCCCTGAACCTGAAACATAAAATGAATGCA
ATTGTTGTTGTTAACTTGTTTATTGCAGCTTATAATGGTTACAAATAAAGCAATAGCATCACAAATTTCA
CAAATAAAGCATTTTTTTCACTGCATTCTAGTTGTGGTTTGTCCAAACTCATCAATGTATCTTAACTAGT
GGATCTCATGCCTAGGATAACTTCGTATAGCATACATTATACGAAGTTATAGGCGCGCCATGAGCAAAGG
AGAAGAACTTTTCACTGGAGTTGTCCCAATTCTTGTTGAATTAGATGGTGATGTTAATGGGCACAAATTT
TCTGTCCGTGGAGAGGGTGAAGGTGATGCTACAAACGGAAAACTCACCCTTAAATTTATTTGCACTACTG
GAAAACTACCTGTTCCGTGGCCAACACTTGTCACTACTCTGACCTATGGTGTTCAATGCTTTTCCCGTTA
TCCGGATCACATGAAACGGCATGACTTTTTCAAGAGTGCCATGCCCGAAGGTTATGTACAGGAACGCACT
ATATCTTTCAAAGATGACGGGACCTACAAGACGCGTGCTGAAGTCAAGTTTGAAGGTGATACCCTTGTTA
ATCGTATCGAGTTAAAGGGTATTGATTTTAAAGAAGATGGAAACATTCTTGGACACAAACTCGAGTACAA
CTTTAACTCACACAATGTATACATCACGGCAGACAAACAAAAGAATGGAATCAAAGCTAACTTCAAAATT
CGCCACAACGTTGAAGATGGTTCCGTTCAACTAGCAGACCATTATCAACAAAATACTCCAATTGGCGATG
GCCCTGTCCTTTTACCAGACAACCATTACCTGTCGACACAATCTGTCCTTTCGAAAGATCCCAACGAAAA
GCGTGACCACATGGTCCTTCTTGAGTTTGTAACTGCTGCTGGGATTACACATGGCATGGATGAGCTCTAC
AAAGGCGGCTCCGGCGGCCGCTCCGAGGGCCGCGGCAGCCTGCTGACATGCGGCGACGTGGAAGAGAACC
CGGGCCCTCAGATGGTGAGCAAGGGCGAGGAGGTCATCAAAGAATTCATGCGCTTCAAGGTGCGCATGGA
GGGCTCCATGAACGGCCACGAGTTCGAGATCGAGGGCGAGGGCGAGGGCCGCCCCTACGAGGGCACCCAG
ACCGCCAAGCTGAAGGTGACCAAGGGCGGCCCCCTGCCCTTCGCCTGGGACATCCTGTCCCCCCAGTTCA
TGTACGGCTCCAAGGCGTACGTGAAGCACCCCGCCGACATCCCCGATTACAAGAAGCTGTCCTTCCCCGA
GGGCTTCAAGTGGGAGCGCGTGATGAACTTCGAGGACGGCGGTCTGGTGACCGTGACCCAGGACTCCTCC
CTGCAGGACGGCACGCTGATCTACAAGGTGAAGATGCGCGGCACCAACTTCCCCCCCGACGGCCCCGTAA
TGCAGAAGAAGACCATGGGCTGGGAGGCCTCCACCGAGCGCCTGTACCCCCGCGACGGCGTGCTGAAGGG
CGAGATCCACCAGGCCCTGAAGCTGAAGGACGGCGGCCACTACCTGGTGGAGTTCAAGACCATCTACATG
GCCAAGAAGCCCGTGCAACTGCCCGGCTACTACTACGTGGACACCAAGCTGGACATCACCTCCCACAACG
AGGACTACACCATCGTGGAACAGTACGAGCGCTCCGAGGGCCGCCACCACCTGTTCCTGGGGCATGGCAC
CGGCAGCACCGGCAGCGGCAGCTCCGGCACCGCCTCCTCCGAGGACAACAACATGGCCGTCATCAAAGAG
TTCATGCGCTTCAAGGTGCGCATGGAGGGCTCCATGAACGGCCACGAGTTCGAGATCGAGGGCGAGGGCG
AGGGCCGCCCCTACGAGGGCACCCAGACCGCCAAGCTGAAGGTGACCAAGGGCGGCCCCCTGCCCTTCGC
CTGGGACATCCTGTCCCCCCAGTTCATGTACGGCTCCAAGGCGTACGTGAAGCACCCCGCCGACATCCCC
GATTACAAGAAGCTGTCCTTCCCCGAGGGCTTCAAGTGGGAGCGCGTGATGAACTTCGAGGACGGCGGTC
TGGTGACCGTGACCCAGGACTCCTCCCTGCAGGACGGCACGCTGATCTACAAGGTGAAGATGCGCGGCAC
CAACTTCCCCCCCGACGGCCCCGTAATGCAGAAGAAGACCATGGGCTGGGAGGCCTCCACCGAGCGCCTG
TACCCCCGCGACGGCGTGCTGAAGGGCGAGATCCACCAGGCCCTGAAGCTGAAGGACGGCGGCCACTACC
TGGTGGAGTTCAAGACCATCTACATGGCCAAGAAGCCCGTGCAACTGCCCGGCTACTACTACGTGGACAC
CAAGCTGGACATCACCTCCCACAACGAGGACTACACCATCGTGGAACAGTACGAGCGCTCCGAGGGCCGC
CACCACCTGTTCCTGTACGGCATGGACGAGCTGTACAAGTAAGGCGCGCCAACCTCTGGATTACAAAATT
TGTGAAAGATTGACTGGTATTCTTAACTATGTTGCTCCTTTTACGCTATGTGGATACGCTGCTTTAATGC
CTTTGTATCATGCTATTGCTTCCCGTATGGCTTTCATTTTCTCCTCCTTGTATAAATCCTGGTTGCTGTC
TCTTTATGAGGAGTTGTGGCCCGTTGTCAGGCAACGTGGCGTGGTGTGCACTGTGTTTGCTGACGCAACC
CCCACTGGTTGGGGCATTGCCACCACCTGTCAGCTCCTTTCCGGGACTTTCGCTTTCCCCCTCCCTATTG
CCACGGCGGAACTCATCGCCGCCTGCCTTGCCCGCTGCTGGACAGGGGCTCGGCTGTTGGGCACTGACAA
TTCCGTGGTGTTGTCGGGGAAATCATCGTCCTTTCCTTGGCTGCTCGCCTGTGTTGCCACCTGGATTCTG
CGCGGGACGTCCTTCTGCTACGTCCCTTCGGCCCTCAATCCAGCGGACCTTCCTTCCCGCGGCCTGCTGC
CGGCTCTGCGGCCTCTTCCGCGTCTTCGCCTTCGCCCTCAGACGAGTCGGATCTCCCTTTGGGCCGCCTC
CCCGCAGGATCCACTAGAGCGGCCGCCTAGAGCTCGCTATCAGCCTCGACTGTGCCTTCTAGTTGCCAGC
CATCTGTTGTTTGCCCCTCCCCCGTGCCTTCCTTGACCCTGGAAGGTGCCACTCCCACTGTCCTTTCCTA
ATAAAATGAGGAAATTGCATCGCATTGTCTGAGTAGGTGTCATTCTATTCTGGGGGGTGGGGTGGGGCAG
GACAGCAAGGGGGAGGATTGGGAAGACAATAGCAGGCATGCTGGGGATGCGGTGGGCTCTATGGCTTCTG
AGGCGGAAAGAACCAGCTGGGGCTCGACTAGAGCTTGCGGAACCCTTAAGCTTGTCATTCGAATTTAGAC
ACCCACATGGTGGCTCATGACCATCTATCTATAAATGGATCTGATTTTCATGTCTGGCAGTGTACAGAAG
CTAACTGAAGAAAGGTGGAAGACCCACAAGAGTTCAAGGTACCCAATTCGCCCTATAGTGAGTCGTATTA
CAATTCACTGGCCGTCGTTTTACAACGTCGTGACTGGGAAAACCCTGGCGTTACCCAACTTAATCGCCTT
GCAGCACATCCCCCTTTCGCCAGCTGGCGTAATAGCGAAGAGGCCCGCACCGATCGCCCTTCCCAACAGT
TGCGCAGCCTGAATGGCGAATGGCAAATTGTAAGCGTTAATATTTTGTTAAAATTCGCGTTAAATTTTTG
TTAAATCAGCTCATTTTTTAACCAATAGGCCGAAATCGGCAAAATCCCTTATAAATCAAAAGAATAGACC
GAGATAGGGT
[37 nt withheld, positions 8551-8587]
AAAGAACGTGGACTCCAACGTCAAAGG
[49 nt withheld, positions 8615-8663]
T
[91 nt withheld, positions 8665-8755]
G
[124 nt withheld, positions 8757-8880]
CAG
